>Addgene plasmid #141721 | TFORF0825 | addgene full sequence | sequence record 391491 | Addgene NGS Result
TTAATGTAGTCTTATGCAATACTCTTGTAGTCTTGCAACATGGTAACGATGAGTTAGCAACATGCCTTAC
AAGGAGAGAAAAAGCACCGTGCATGCCGATTGGTGGAAGTAAGGTGGTACGATCGTGCCTTATTAGGAAG
GCAACAGACGGGTCTGACATGGATTGGACGAACCACTGAATTGCCGCATTGCAGAGATATTGTATTTAAG
TGCCTAGCTCGATACATAAACGGGTCTCTCTGGTTAGACCAGATCTGAGCCTGGGAGCTCTCTGGCTAAC
TAGGGAACCCACTGCTTAAGCCTCAATAAAGCTTGCCTTGAGTGCTTCAAGTAGTGTGTGCCCGTCTGTT
GTGTGACTCTGGTAACTAGAGATCCCTCAGACCCTTTTAGTCAGTGTGGAAAATCTCTAGCAGTGGCGCC
CGAACAGGGACTTGAAAGCGAAAGGGAAACCAGAGGAGCTCTCTCGACGCAGGACTCGGCTTGCTGAAGC
GCGCACGGCAAGAGGCGAGGGGCGGCGACTGGTGAGTACGCCAAAAATTTTGACTAGCGGAGGCTAGAAG
GAGAGAGATGGGTGCGAGAGCGTCAGTATTAAGCGGGGGAGAATTAGATCGCGATGGGAAAAAATTCGGT
TAAGGCCAGGGGGAAAGAAAAAATATAAATTAAAACATATAGTATGGGCAAGCAGGGAGCTAGAACGATT
CGCAGTTAATCCTGGCCTGTTAGAAACATCAGAAGGCTGTAGACAAATACTGGGACAGCTACAACCATCC
CTTCAGACAGGATCAGAAGAACTTAGATCATTATATAATACAGTAGCAACCCTCTATTGTGTGCATCAAA
GGATAGAGATAAAAGACACCAAGGAAGCTTTAGACAAGATAGAGGAAGAGCAAAACAAAAGTAAGACCAC
CGCACAGCAAGCGGCCGCTGATCTTCAGACCTGGAGGAGGAGATATGAGGGACAATTGGAGAAGTGAATT
ATATAAATATAAAGTAGTAAAAATTGAACCATTAGGAGTAGCACCCACCAAGGCAAAGAGAAGAGTGGTG
CAGAGAGAAAAAAGAGCAGTGGGAATAGGAGCTTTGTTCCTTGGGTTCTTGGGAGCAGCAGGAAGCACTA
TGGGCGCAGCGTCAATGACGCTGACGGTACAGGCCAGACAATTATTGTCTGGTATAGTGCAGCAGCAGAA
CAATTTGCTGAGGGCTATTGAGGCGCAACAGCATCTGTTGCAACTCACAGTCTGGGGCATCAAGCAGCTC
CAGGCAAGAATCCTGGCTGTGGAAAGATACCTAAAGGATCAACAGCTCCTGGGGATTTGGGGTTGCTCTG
GAAAACTCATTTGCACCACTGCTGTGCCTTGGAATGCTAGTTGGAGTAATAAATCTCTGGAACAGATTTG
GAATCACACGACCTGGATGGAGTGGGACAGAGAAATTAACAATTACACAAGCTTAATACACTCCTTAATT
GAAGAATCGCAAAACCAGCAAGAAAAGAATGAACAAGAATTATTGGAATTAGATAAATGGGCAAGTTTGT
GGAATTGGTTTAACATAACAAATTGGCTGTGGTATATAAAATTATTCATAATGATAGTAGGAGGCTTGGT
AGGTTTAAGAATAGTTTTTGCTGTACTTTCTATAGTGAATAGAGTTAGGCAGGGATATTCACCATTATCG
TTTCAGACCCACCTCCCAACCCCGAGGGGACCCATGCATTGCATCTCAATTAGTCAGCAACCAGGTGTGG
AAAGTCCCCAGGCTCCCCAGCAGGCAGAAGTATGCAAAGCATGCGTCTCAATTAGTCAGCAACCATAGTC
CCGCCCCTAACTCCGCCCATCCCGCCCCTAACTCCGCCCAGTTCCGCCCATTCTCCGCCCCATGGCTGAC
TAATTTTTTTTATTTATGCAGAGGCCGAGGCCGCCTCGGCCTCTGAGCTATTCCAGAAGTAGTGAGGAGG
CTTTTTTGGAGGCCTAGGCTTTTGCAAAAAGCTTTCTAGAGGTACCACCGGAGCTTACCATGACCGAGTA
CAAGCCCACGGTGCGCCTCGCCACCCGCGACGACGTCCCCAGGGCCGTACGCACCCTCGCCGCCGCGTTC
GCCGACTACCCCGCCACGCGCCACACCGTCGATCCGGACCGCCACATCGAGCGGGTCACCGAGCTGCAAG
AACTCTTCCTCACGCGCGTCGGGCTCGACATCGGCAAGGTGTGGGTCGCGGACGACGGCGCCGCCGTGGC
GGTCTGGACCACGCCGGAGAGCGTCGAAGCGGGGGCGGTGTTCGCCGAGATCGGCCCGCGCATGGCCGAG
TTGAGCGGTTCCCGGCTGGCCGCGCAGCAACAGATGGAAGGCCTCCTGGCGCCGCACCGGCCCAAGGAGC
CCGCGTGGTTCCTGGCCACCGTCGGCGTCTCGCCCGACCACCAGGGCAAGGGTCTGGGCAGCGCCGTCGT
GCTCCCCGGAGTGGAGGCGGCCGAGCGCGCCGGGGTGCCCGCCTTCCTGGAGACCTCCGCGCCCCGCAAC
CTCCCCTTCTACGAGCGGCTCGGCTTCACCGTCACCGCCGACGTCGAGGTGCCCGAAGGACCGCGCACCT
GGTGCATGACCCGCAAGCCCGGTGCCAGTTAACGAATTCTAGATCTTGAGACAAATGGCAGTATTCATCC
ACAATTTTAAAAGAAAAGGGGGGATTGGGGGGTACAGTGCAGGGGAAAGAATAGTAGACATAATAGCAAC
AGACATACAAACTAAAGAATTACAAAAACAAATTACAAAAATTCAAAATTTTCGGGTTTATTACAGGGAC
AGCAGAGATCCACTTTGGCGCCGGCTCGAGGCCTGCAGGTGCAAAGATGGATAAAGTTTTAAACAGAGAG
GAATCTTTGCAGCTAATGGACCTTCTAGGTCTTGAAAGGAGTGGGAATTGGCTCCGGTGCCCGTCAGTGG
GCAGAGCGCACATCGCCCACAGTCCCCGAGAAGTTGGGGGGAGGGGTCGGCAATTGAACCGGTGCCTAGA
GAAGGTGGCGCGGGGTAAACTGGGAAAGTGATGTCGTGTACTGGCTCCGCCTTTTTCCCGAGGGTGGGGG
AGAACCGTATATAAGTGCAGTAGTCGCCGTGAACGTTCTTTTTCGCAACGGGTTTGCCGCCAGAACACAG
GTAAGTGCCGTGTGTGGTTCCCGCGGGCCTGGCCTCTTTACGGGTTATGGCCCTTGCGTGCCTTGAATTA
CTTCCACCTGGCTGCAGTACGTGATTCTTGATCCCGAGCTTCGGGTTGGAAGTGGGTGGGAGAGTTCGAG
GCCTTGCGCTTAAGGAGCCCCTTCGCCTCGTGCTTGAGTTGAGGCCTGGCCTGGGCGCTGGGGCCGCCGC
GTGCGAATCTGGTGGCACCTTCGCGCCTGTCTCGCTGCTTTCGATAAGTCTCTAGCCATTTAAAATTTTT
GATGACCTGCTGCGACGCTTTTTTTCTGGCAAGATAGTCTTGTAAATGCGGGCCAAGATCTGCACACTGG
TATTTCGGTTTTTGGGGCCGCGGGCGGCGACGGGGCCCGTGCGTCCCAGCGCACATGTTCGGCGAGGCGG
GGCCTGCGAGCGCGGCCACCGAGAATCGGACGGGGGTAGTCTCAAGCTGGCCGGCCTGCTCTGGTGCCTG
GCCTCGCGCCGCCGTGTATCGCCCCGCCCTGGGCGGCAAGGCTGGCCCGGTCGGCACCAGTTGCGTGAGC
GGAAAGATGGCCGCTTCCCGGCCCTGCTGCAGGGAGCTCAAAATGGAGGACGCGGCGCTCGGGAGAGCGG
GCGGGTGAGTCACCCACACAAAGGAAAAGGGCCTTTCCGTCCTCAGCCGTCGCTTCATGTGACTCCACGG
AGTACCGGGCGCCGTCCAGGCACCTCGATTAGTTCTCGAGCTTTTGGAGTACGTCGTCTTTAGGTTGGGG
GGAGGGGTTTTATGCGATGGAGTTTCCCCACACTGAGTGGGTGGAGACTGAAGTTAGGCCAGCTTGGCAC
TTGATGTAATTCTCCTTGGAATTTGCCCTTTTTGAGTTTGGATCTTGGTTCATTCTCAAGCCTCAGACAG
TGGTTCAAAGTTTTTTTCTTCCATTTCAGGTGTCGTGAGGCTAGCACCGCCACCATGCAGATTCTGAGCA
GGTGTCAGGGGCTCATGTCAGAGGAGTGCGGGCGGACTACAGCCCTGGCGGCCGGGAGGACTCGCAAAGG
CGCCGGGGAAGAGGGACTGGTGAGCCCCGAGGGAGCGGGGGACGAGGACTCGTGCTCCTCCTCGGCCCCG
CTGTCCCCGTCGTCCTCGCCCCGGTCCATGGCCTCGGGCTCCGGCTGCCCTCCTGGCAAGTGTGTGTGCA
ACAGTTGCGGCCTGGAGATCGTGGACAAATACCTTCTCAAGGTGAATGACCTATGCTGGCATGTCCGGTG
TCTCTCCTGCAGTGTTTGCAGAACCTCCCTAGGAAGGCACACCAGCTGTTATATTAAAGACAAAGACATT
TTCTGCAAACTTGATTATTTCAGAAGGTATGGAACTCGCTGCTCTCGATGTGGGAGACACATCCATTCTA
CTGACTGGGTCCGGAGAGCCAAGGGGAATGTCTATCACTTGGCATGCTTTGCCTGCTTTTCCTGCAAAAG
GCAACTTTCCACAGGAGAGGAGTTTGCTTTGGTGGAAGAGAAAGTCCTCTGCAGAGTACATTATGACTGC
ATGCTGGATAATTTAAAAAGAGAAGTAGAAAATGGGAATGGGATTAGTGTGGAAGGTGCCCTCCTCACAG
AGCAAGATGTTAACCATCCAAAACCAGCAAAAAGAGCTCGGACCAGCTTTACAGCAGATCAGCTTCAGGT
TATGCAAGCACAATTTGCTCAGGACAACAACCCAGATGCACAGACACTCCAGAAATTGGCAGAAAGGACA
GGCTTGAGCAGACGTGTGATACAGGTGTGGTTTCAGAATTGTAGAGCACGCCACAAGAAACACGTCAGTC
CTAATCACTCATCCTCCACCCCAGTCACAGCAGTCCCACCCTCCAGGCTGTCTCCACCCATGTTAGAAGA
AATGGCTTATTCTGCCTACGTGCCCCAAGATGGAACGATGTTAACTGCGCTGCATAGTTATATGGATGCT
CATTCACCAACAACTCTTGGACTCCAGCCCTTGTTACCCCATTCAATGACACAACTGCCAATAAGTCATA
CCTAGTAATGAACTAGTCCGTAACTTGAAAGTATTTCGATTTCTTGGCTTTATATATCTTGTGGAAAGGA
CGATATGTATACTAGTCGACAGCGGACACGCGTTAAGTCGACAATCAACCTCTGGATTACAAAATTTGTG
AAAGATTGACTGGTATTCTTAACTATGTTGCTCCTTTTACGCTATGTGGATACGCTGCTTTAATGCCTTT
GTATCATGCTATTGCTTCCCGTATGGCTTTCATTTTCTCCTCCTTGTATAAATCCTGGTTGCTGTCTCTT
TATGAGGAGTTGTGGCCCGTTGTCAGGCAACGTGGCGTGGTGTGCACTGTGTTTGCTGACGCAACCCCCA
CTGGTTGGGGCATTGCCACCACCTGTCAGCTCCTTTCCGGGACTTTCGCTTTCCCCCTCCCTATTGCCAC
GGCGGAACTCATCGCCGCCTGCCTTGCCCGCTGCTGGACAGGGGCTCGGCTGTTGGGCACTGACAATTCC
GTGGTGTTGTCGGGGAAATCATCGTCCTTTCCTTGGCTGCTCGCCTGTGTTGCCACCTGGATTCTGCGCG
GGACGTCCTTCTGCTACGTCCCTTCGGCCCTCAATCCAGCGGACCTTCCTTCCCGCGGCCTGCTGCCGGC
TCTGCGGCCTCTTCCGCGTCTTCGCCTTCGCCCTCAGACGAGTCGGATCTCCCTTTGGGCCGCCTCCCCG
CGTCGACTTTAAGACCAATGACTTACAAGGCAGCTGTAGATCTTAGCCACTTTTTAAAAGAAAAGGGGGG
ACTGGAAGGGCTAATTCACTCCCAACGAAGACAAGATCTGCTTTTTGCTTGTACTGGGTCTCTCTGGTTA
GACCAGATCTGAGCCTGGGAGCTCTCTGGCTAACTAGGGAACCCACTGCTTAAGCCTCAATAAAGCTTGC
CTTGAGTGCTTCAAGTAGTGTGTGCCCGTCTGTTGTGTGACTCTGGTAACTAGAGATCCCTCAGACCCTT
TTAGTCAGTGTGGAAAATCTCTAGCAGTACGTATAGTAGTTCATGTCATCTTATTATTCAGTATTTATAA
CTTGCAAAGAAATGAATATCAGAGAGTGAGAGGAACTTGTTTATTGCAGCTTATAATGGTTACAAATAAA
GCAATAGCATCACAAATTTCACAAATAAAGCATTTTTTTCACTGCATTCTAGTTGTGGTTTGTCCAAACT
CATCAATGTATCTTATCATGTCTGGCTCTAGCTATCCCGCCCCTAACTCCGCCCATCCCGCCCCTAACTC
CGCCCAGTTCCGCCCATTCTCCGCCCCATGGCTGACTAATTTTTTTTATTTATGCAGAGGCCGAGGCCGC
CTCGGCCTCTGAGCTATTCCAGAAGTAGTGAGGAGGCTTTTTTGGAGGCCTAGGGACGTACCCAATTCGC
CCTATAGTGAGTCGTATTACGCGCGCTCACTGGCCGTCGTTTTACAACGTCGTGACTGGGAAAACCCTGG
CGTTACCCAACTTAATCGCCTTGCAGCACATCCCCCTTTCGCCAGCTGGCGTAATAGCGAAGAGGCCCGC
ACCGATCGCCCTTCCCAACAGTTGCGCAGCCTGAATGGCGAATGGG
[124 nt withheld, positions 6767-6890]
C
[91 nt withheld, positions 6892-6982]
A
[49 nt withheld, positions 6984-7032]
CCTTTGACGTTGGAGTCCACGTTCTTT
[37 nt withheld, positions 7060-7096]
ACCCTATCTCGGTCTATTCTTTTGATTTATAAGGGATTTTGCCGATTTCGGCCTATTGGTTAAAAAATGA
GCTGATTTAACAAAAATTTAACGCGAATTTTAACAAAATATTAACGCTTACAATTTAGGTGGCACTTTTC
GGGGAAATGTGCGCGGAACCCCTATTTGTTTATTTTTCTAAATACATTCAAATATGTATCCGCTCATGAG
ACAATAACCCTGATAAATGCTTCAATAATATTGAAAAAGGAAGAGTATGAGTATTCAACATTTCCGTGTC
GCCCTTATTCCCTTTTTTGCGGCATTTTGCCTTCCTGTTTTTGCTCACCCAGAAACGCTGGTGAAAGTAA
AAGATGCTGAAGATCAGTTGGGTGCACGAGTGGGTTACATCGAACTGGATCTCAACAGCGGTAAGATCCT
TGAGAGTTTTCGCCCCGAAGAACGTTTTCCAATGATGAGCACTTTTAAAGTTCTGCTATGTGGCGCGGTA
TTATCCCGTATTGACGCCGGGCAAGAGCAACTCGGTCGCCGCATACACTATTCTCAGAATGACTTGGTTG
AGTACTCACCAGTCACAGAAAAGCATCTTACGGATGGCATGACAGTAAGAGAATTATGCAGTGCTGCCAT
AACCATGAGTGATAACACTGCGGCCAACTTACTTCTGACAACGATCGGAGGACCGAAGGAGCTAACCGCT
TTTTTGCACAACATGGGGGATCATGTAACTCGCCTTGATCGTTGGGAACCGGAGCTGAATGAAGCCATAC
CAAACGACGAGCGTGACACCACGATGCCTGTAGCAATGGCAACAACGTTGCGCAAACTATTAACTGGCGA
ACTACTTACTCTAGCTTCCCGGCAACAATTAATAGACTGGATGGAGGCGGATAAAGTTGCAGGACCACTT
CTGCGCTCGGCCCTTCCGGCTGGCTGGTTTATTGCTGATAAATCTGGAGCCGGTGAGCGTGGGTCTCGCG
GTATCATTGCAGCACTGGGGCCAGATGGTAAGCCCTCCCGTATCGTAGTTATCTACACGACGGGGAGTCA
GGCAACTATGGATGAACGAAATAGACAGATCGCTGAGATAGGTGCCTCACTGATTAAGCATTGGTAACTG
TCAGACCAAGTTTACTCATATATACTTTAGATTGATTTAAAACTTCATTTTTAATTTAAAAGGATCTAGG
TGAAGATCCTTTTTGATAATCTCATGACCAAAATCCCTTAACGTGAGTTTTCGTTCCACTGAGCGTCAGA
CCCCGTAGAAAAGATCAAAGGATCTTCTTGAGATCCTTTTTTTCTGCGCGTAATCTGCTGCTTGCAAACA
AAAAAACCACCGCTACCAGCGGTGGTTTGTTTGCCGGATCAAGAGCTACCAACTCTTTTTCCGAAGGTAA
CTGGCTTCAGCAGAGCGCAGATACCAAATACTGTTCTTCTAGTGTAGCCGTAGTTAGGCCACCACTTCAA
GAACTCTGTAGCACCGCCTACATACCTCGCTCTGCTAATCCTGTTACCAGTGGCTGCTGCCAGTGGCGAT
AAGTCGTGTCTTACCGGGTTGGACTCAAGACGATAGTTACCGGATAAGGCGCAGCGGTCGGGCTGAACGG
GGGGTTCGTGCACACAGCCCAGCTTGGAGCGAACGACCTACACCGAACTGAGATACCTACAGCGTGAGCT
ATGAGAAAGCGCCACGCTTCCCGAAGGGAGAAAGGCGGACAGGTATCCGGTAAGCGGCAGGGTCGGAACA
GGAGAGCGCACGAGGGAGCTTCCAGGGGGAAACGCCTGGTATCTTTATAGTCCTGTCGGGTTTCGCCACC
TCTGACTTGAGCGTCGATTTTTGTGATGCTCGTCAGGGGGGCGGAGCCTATGGAAAAACGCCAGCAACGC
GGCCTTTTTACGGTTCCTGGCCTTTTGCTGGCCTTTTGCTCACATGTTCTTTCCTGCGTTATCCCCTGAT
TCTGTGGATAACCGTATTACCGCCTTTGAGTGAGCTGATACCGCTCGCCGCAGCCGAACGACCGAGCGCA
GCGAGTCAGTGAGCGAGGAAGCGGAAGAGCGCCCAATACGCAAACCGCCTCTCCCCGCGCGTTGGCCGAT
TCATTAATGCAGCTGGCACGACAGGTTTCCCGACTGGAAAGCGGGCAGTGAGCGCAACGCAATTAATGTG
AGTTAGCTCACTCATTAGGCACCCCAGGCTTTACACTTTATGCTTCCGGCTCGTATGTTGTGTGGAATTG
TGAGCGGATAACAATTTCACACAGGAAACAGCTATGACCATGATTACGCCAAGCGCGCAATTAACCCTCA
CTAAAGGGAACAAAAGCTGGAGCTGCAAGC
Features (pLannotate 1.2.2; 31 found; start..end, strand, type, name):
      5..231     +  promoter       RSV promoter: Rous sarcoma virus enhancer/promoter
    232..412     +  LTR            5' LTR (truncated): truncated 5' long terminal repeat (LTR) from HIV-1
    459..584     +  misc_feature   HIV-1 Ψ: packaging signal of human immunodeficiency virus type 1
    568..931     +  CDS            HIV-1 gag (fragment): gag protein from human immunodeficiency virus 1; gag
   1077..1310    +  misc_feature   RRE: The Rev response element (RRE) of HIV-1 allows for Rev-dependent mRNA export from the nucleus to the cytoplasm.
   1687..1713    +  CDS            Rev (fragment): human immunodeficiency virus 1 (HIV-1) Rev protein; rev; enhances nuclear export of unspliced and incompletely spliced viral mRNAs
   1720..1743    +  promoter       SV40 promoter (fragment): SV40 early promoter
   1744..1815    +  promoter       SV40 promoter (fragment): SV40 enhancer and early promoter
   1839..1974    +  rep_origin     SV40 ori: SV40 origin of replication
   2020..2616    +  CDS            PuroR (fragment): puromycin N-acetyltransferase; pac from Streptomyces; confers resistance to puromycin
   2665..2782    +  misc_feature   cPPT/CTS: central polypurine tract and central termination sequence of HIV-1
   2847..2913    +  CDS            small t antigen (fragment): SV40 (simian virus 40) small t antigen
   2920..4098    +  promoter       EF-1α promoter: strong constitutive promoter for human elongation factor EF-1α
   4115..5182    +  CDS            LHX8: LHX8_HUMAN - Experimental evidence at protein level: Swiss-Prot protein existence level 1. Transcription factor involved in differentiation of certain neurons and mesenchymal cells. From Homo sapiens (Human).
   5198..5251    +  promoter       U6 promoter (fragment): RNA polymerase III promoter for human U6 snRNA
   5293..5881    +  misc_feature   WPRE: woodchuck hepatitis virus posttranscriptional regulatory element
   5932..5951    +  misc_feature   cPPT/CTS (fragment): central polypurine tract and central termination sequence of HIV-1
   5953..6186    +  LTR            3' LTR (ΔU3): self-inactivating 3' long terminal repeat (LTR) from HIV-1
   6264..6385    +  polyA_signal   SV40 poly(A) signal: SV40 polyadenylation signal
   6425..6560    +  rep_origin     SV40 ori: SV40 origin of replication
   6581..6599    -  promoter       T7 promoter: promoter for bacteriophage T7 RNA polymerase
   6607..6762    +  CDS            lacZα (fragment): LacZα fragment of β-galactosidase; lacZ fragment
   6767..7195    +  rep_origin     f1 ori (sequence partly withheld): f1 bacteriophage origin of replication; arrow indicates direction of (+) strand synthesis
   7248..7352    +  promoter       AmpR promoter: bla
   7353..8213    +  CDS            AmpR: β-lactamase; bla; confers resistance to ampicillin, carbenicillin, and related antibiotics
   8384..8972    +  rep_origin     ori: high-copy-number ColE1/pMB1/pBR322/pUC origin of replication
   9155..9247    +  CDS            lacI (fragment): lac repressor; lacI; The lac repressor binds to the lac operator to inhibit transcription in E. coli. This inhibition can be relieved by adding lactose or isopropyl-β-D-thiogalactopyranoside (IPTG).
   9260..9281    +  protein_bind   CAP binding site: CAP binding activates transcription in the presence of cAMP. E. coli catabolite activator protein
   9296..9326    +  promoter       lac promoter: promoter for the E. coli lac operon
   9334..9350    +  protein_bind   lac operator: The lac repressor binds to the lac operator to inhibit transcription in E. coli. This inhibition can be relieved by adding lactose or isopropyl-β-D-thiogalactopyranoside (IPTG). lac repressor encoded by lacI
   9395..9413    +  promoter       T3 promoter: promoter for bacteriophage T3 RNA polymerase
