[The description below was written by a language model from this plasmid's Addgene catalogue record and pLannotate feature annotations shown in this document.]
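Description:
TFORF0825 is a lentiviral mammalian expression plasmid built on the pLX_TRC317 backbone that carries the human LHX8 (also known as LHX7) open reading frame, one member of a barcoded transcription factor ORF collection. It is propagated in E. coli through a high-copy ColE1/pUC-type origin with ampicillin selection from the β-lactamase gene. The bacterial portion also retains an f1 origin, lac regulatory remnants and T7/T3 promoters. The depositor notes that the plasmid can recombine, as is common for LTR-containing vectors.

The viral cassette has a third-generation layout. An RSV promoter drives a truncated HIV-1 5' LTR, followed by the Ψ packaging signal with a gag fragment, the Rev response element for Rev-dependent export of the genomic RNA, a cPPT/CTS element, and a self-inactivating ΔU3 3' LTR that silences LTR promoter activity after integration. An SV40 poly(A) signal lies downstream of the 3' LTR. Within the transfer region, an SV40 early promoter/origin segment sits upstream of the puromycin N-acetyltransferase gene for selecting transduced cells. The EF-1α promoter separately drives constitutive LHX8 expression, with a WPRE downstream to enhance transcript stability and expression. No epitope tag or fluorescent reporter is annotated.

According to the record, each ORF in the collection is paired with a unique 24-bp barcode so that transcription factors can be identified in pooled overexpression screens. The barcode is not annotated in the feature table. A short U6 promoter fragment is called between the ORF and WPRE, but no function is recorded for it. The construct is intended for packaging into lentivirus to overexpress LHX8, for example in directed differentiation studies.
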