Addgene plasmid #141721: TFORF0825
Purpose: Lentiviral vector for overexpressing transcription factor ORFs with unique 24-bp barcodes. Barcodes facilitate identification of transcription factors in pooled screens.
Depositing lab: Feng Zhang. Depositing organization: Broad Institute. Publication: A transcription factor atlas of directed differentiation. Joung J, Ma S, Tay T, Geiger-Schuller KR, Kirchgatterer PC, Verdine VK, Guo B, Arias-Garcia MA, Allen WE, Singh A, Kuksenko O, Abudayyeh OO, Gootenberg JS, Fu Z, Macrae RK, Buenrostro JD, Regev A, Zhang F. Cell. 2023 Jan 5;186(1):209-229.e26. doi: 10.1016/j.cell.2022.11.026. PubMed 36608654.
Backbone
  Vector backbone: pLX_TRC317
  Backbone manufacturer: Broad Institute Genetic Perturbation Platform
  Backbone size w/o insert (bp): 8264
  Vector type: Mammalian Expression, Lentiviral
  Selectable markers: Puromycin
Growth in bacteria
  Bacterial resistance: Ampicillin, 100 μg/mL
  Growth temperature: 37°C
  Growth strain: NEB Stable
  Copy number: High Copy
Gene/Insert
  Gene/Insert name: LHX8
  Species: H. sapiens (human)
  Insert size (bp): 1172
  Entrez Gene: LHX8 (a.k.a. LHX7)
  Promoter: EF1a
  Cloning method: Unknown
  Sequencing primers: 5′ GGGTGGAGACTGAAGTTAGGCCAG; 3′ CACATAGCGTAAAAGGAGCAACATAG
Terms and licenses: Academic/Nonprofit Terms; Industry Terms: Not Available to Industry
Depositor comments: NM_001001933,ENST00000294638 . The transcription factor ORF portion of this plasmid was synthesized by Genewiz. Please test multiple small colonies in case of plasmid recombination. To make this collection available in a timely manner, a portion of this collection was not fully sequenced by Addgene. If an Addgene verified full plasmid sequence is not available, please contact us prior to placing an order to request the full sequence.
How to cite: TFORF0825 was a gift from Feng Zhang (Addgene plasmid # 141721 ; http://n2t.net/addgene:141721 ; RRID:Addgene_141721)
