>Addgene plasmid #141721 | TFORF0825 | depositor partial sequence | sequence record 277300 | Insert
ACCGCCACCATGCAGATTCTGAGCAGGTGTCAGGGGCTCATGTCAGAGGAGTGCGGGCGGACTACAGCCC
TGGCGGCCGGGAGGACTCGCAAAGGCGCCGGGGAAGAGGGACTGGTGAGCCCCGAGGGAGCGGGGGACGA
GGACTCGTGCTCCTCCTCGGCCCCGCTGTCCCCGTCGTCCTCGCCCCGGTCCATGGCCTCGGGCTCCGGC
TGCCCTCCTGGCAAGTGTGTGTGCAACAGTTGCGGCCTGGAGATCGTGGACAAATACCTTCTCAAGGTGA
ATGACCTATGCTGGCATGTCCGGTGTCTCTCCTGCAGTGTTTGCAGAACCTCCCTAGGAAGGCACACCAG
CTGTTATATTAAAGACAAAGACATTTTCTGCAAACTTGATTATTTCAGAAGGTATGGAACTCGCTGCTCT
CGATGTGGGAGACACATCCATTCTACTGACTGGGTCCGGAGAGCCAAGGGGAATGTCTATCACTTGGCAT
GCTTTGCCTGCTTTTCCTGCAAAAGGCAACTTTCCACAGGAGAGGAGTTTGCTTTGGTGGAAGAGAAAGT
CCTCTGCAGAGTACATTATGACTGCATGCTGGATAATTTAAAAAGAGAAGTAGAAAATGGGAATGGGATT
AGTGTGGAAGGTGCCCTCCTCACAGAGCAAGATGTTAACCATCCAAAACCAGCAAAAAGAGCTCGGACCA
GCTTTACAGCAGATCAGCTTCAGGTTATGCAAGCACAATTTGCTCAGGACAACAACCCAGATGCACAGAC
ACTCCAGAAATTGGCAGAAAGGACAGGCTTGAGCAGACGTGTGATACAGGTGTGGTTTCAGAATTGTAGA
GCACGCCACAAGAAACACGTCAGTCCTAATCACTCATCCTCCACCCCAGTCACAGCAGTCCCACCCTCCA
GGCTGTCTCCACCCATGTTAGAAGAAATGGCTTATTCTGCCTACGTGCCCCAAGATGGAACGATGTTAAC
TGCGCTGCATAGTTATATGGATGCTCATTCACCAACAACTCTTGGACTCCAGCCCTTGTTACCCCATTCA
ATGACACAACTGCCAATAAGTCATACCTAGTAATGAACTAGTCCGTAACTTGAAAGTATTTCGATTTCTT
GGCTTTATATATCTTGTGGAAAGGACGATATGTATACTAGTCGACAGCGGAC
