>Addgene plasmid #141721 | TFORF0825 | depositor partial sequence | sequence record 277301 | Barcode
TATGTATACTAGTCGACAGCGGAC
